Addgene plasmid #35195: pBID-G
Purpose: (Empty Backbone)
Depositing lab: Brian McCabe. Depositing organization: Columbia University. Publication: A modular toolset for recombination transgenesis and neurogenetic analysis of Drosophila. Wang JW, Beck ES, McCabe BD. PLoS One. 2012;7(7):e42102. Epub 2012 Jul 25. 10.1371/journal.pone.0042102 PubMed 22848718.
Backbone
  Vector backbone: pBID-G
  Backbone manufacturer: Ji-Wu Wang and Brian McCabe
  Backbone size (bp): 10033
  Vector type: Drosophila Transgene Expression
Growth in bacteria
  Bacterial resistance: Chloramphenicol and Ampicillin, 25 & 100 μg/mL
  Growth temperature: 37°C
  Growth strain: ccdB Survival
  Copy number: Unknown
Terms and licenses: Academic/Nonprofit Terms; Industry Terms: Not Available to Industry
Depositor comments: Generation of ϕC31 transgenic Drosophila. Gateway cloning cassette is flanked by gypsy insulator sequences to allow uniform transgene expression between insertion sites. Transgene selection using white gene. loxP site facilitates elimination of transgene markers via Cre recombinase-mediated excision with ZH-attP landing sites. Ampicillin resistant. Chloramphenicol resistant for amplification. Please see the associated publication for more information: Wang J-W, Beck ES, McCabe BD (2012) A Modular Toolset for Recombination Transgenesis and Neurogenetic Analysis of Drosophila. PLoS ONE 7(7): e42102 http://www.plosone.org/article/info:doi%2F10.1371%2Fjournal.pone.0042102
How to cite: pBID-G was a gift from Brian McCabe (Addgene plasmid # 35195 ; http://n2t.net/addgene:35195 ; RRID:Addgene_35195)
