[The description below was written by a language model from this plasmid's Addgene catalogue record and pLannotate feature annotations shown in this document.]
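Description:
pBID-G is an empty 10,033 bp Gateway destination vector for making transgenic Drosophila by φC31 integrase-mediated site-specific integration. Its bacterial backbone is of the pBluescript type, with a high-copy ColE1/pUC origin, an f1 origin, an ampicillin resistance gene with its own promoter, and remnants of the lacZα/lac promoter region flanked by T7 and T3 promoters. The unrecombined vector also carries a chloramphenicol resistance gene within the Gateway cassette. Because that cassette encodes the CcdB toxin, the vector is propagated in a ccdB-tolerant E. coli strain under both antibiotics.

The fly-relevant portion consists of a mini-white gene, a loxP site, a gypsy insulator, the attR1–CmR–ccdB–attR2 Gateway cassette, a second gypsy insulator and a φC31 attB site. An LR reaction with an entry clone replaces the CmR/ccdB segment with the fragment of interest, and ccdB counterselects against unrecombined vector in standard strains. The feature table shows no Drosophila promoter, UAS element or polyadenylation signal next to the cassette, so regulatory sequences apparently have to come with the inserted fragment. The record does not state this explicitly.

The attB site recombines with a genomic attP landing site to place the transgene at a defined locus, and mini-white provides an eye-colour marker for identifying transformants. According to the depositor, the flanking gypsy insulators shield the insert from position effects, which gives more uniform expression between insertion sites. The loxP site allows Cre-mediated removal of transgene markers when ZH-attP landing sites are used. The vector belongs to a modular toolset for recombination transgenesis and neurogenetic analysis in flies.
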