Features (pLannotate 1.2.2; 23 found; start..end, strand, type, name):
     30..458     -  rep_origin     f1 ori (sequence partly withheld): f1 bacteriophage origin of replication; arrow indicates direction of (+) strand synthesis
    463..620     -  CDS            lacZα (fragment): LacZα fragment of β-galactosidase; lacZ fragment
    623..641     +  promoter       T7 promoter: promoter for bacteriophage T7 RNA polymerase
    666..4802    +  gene           mini-white: white; This modified version of the white gene lacks part of the first intron.
   4809..4842    -  protein_bind   loxP: Cre-mediated recombination occurs in the 8-bp core sequence (GCATACAT). Cre recombinase
   4855..5285    +  protein_bind   gypsy insulator: chromatin insulator from Drosophila Su(Hw), CP190, and Mod(mdg4)67.2
   5358..5482    +  protein_bind   attR1: mutant version of attR; recombination site for the Gateway® LR reaction LR Clonase™
   5507..5537    +  promoter       lac UV5 promoter: E. coli lac promoter with an "up" mutation
   5561..5590    +  promoter       cat promoter (fragment): promoter of the E. coli cat gene encoding chloramphenicol acetyltransferase
   5591..6250    +  CDS            CmR: chloramphenicol acetyltransferase; cat; confers resistance to chloramphenicol
   6429..6587    +  CDS            ccdA (fragment): CCDA_ECO57 - Also known as H, letA. Experimental evidence at protein level: Swiss-Prot protein existence level 1. Antitoxin component of a type II toxin-antitoxin (TA) system which inhibits the post-segregational killing (PSK) of plasmid-free cells, also referred to as a plasmid addiction system. Binds to and blocks the activity of CcdB; will also remove bound CcdB protein from the CcdB-GyrA complex by forming a CcdA-CcdB complex, a process termed rejuvenation. Functions as a transcriptional corepressor for the ccdAB operon, repression also requires CcdB (By similarity). From Escherichia coli
   6592..6894    +  CDS            ccdB: CCDB_ECOLI - Also known as G, letB, letD. Experimental evidence at protein level: Swiss-Prot protein existence level 1. Toxic component of a type II toxin-antitoxin (TA) system, functioning in plasmid maintainence. Responsible for the post- segregational killing (PSK) of plasmid-free cells, also referred to as a plasmid addiction system. Half-life of over 2 hours. Cell killing by CcdB is accompanied by filamentation, defects in chromosome and plasmid segregation, defects in cell division, formation of anucleate cells, decreased DNA synthesis and plasmid loss. Interferes with the activity of DN
   6938..7062    -  protein_bind   attR2: mutant version of attR; recombination site for the Gateway® LR reaction LR Clonase™
   7093..7523    +  protein_bind   gypsy insulator: chromatin insulator from Drosophila Su(Hw), CP190, and Mod(mdg4)67.2
   7557..7626    +  protein_bind   attB: attB site for the φC31 integrase (Groth et al., 2000) phage φC31 integrase
   7845..7863    -  promoter       T3 promoter: promoter for bacteriophage T3 RNA polymerase
   7908..7924    -  protein_bind   lac operator: The lac repressor binds to the lac operator to inhibit transcription in E. coli. This inhibition can be relieved by adding lactose or isopropyl-β-D-thiogalactopyranoside (IPTG). lac repressor encoded by lacI
   7932..7962    -  promoter       lac promoter: promoter for the E. coli lac operon
   7977..7998    -  protein_bind   CAP binding site: CAP binding activates transcription in the presence of cAMP. E. coli catabolite activator protein
   8011..8103    -  CDS            lacI (fragment): lac repressor; lacI; The lac repressor binds to the lac operator to inhibit transcription in E. coli. This inhibition can be relieved by adding lactose or isopropyl-β-D-thiogalactopyranoside (IPTG).
   8286..8874    -  rep_origin     ori: high-copy-number ColE1/pMB1/pBR322/pUC origin of replication
   9045..9905    -  CDS            AmpR: β-lactamase; bla; confers resistance to ampicillin, carbenicillin, and related antibiotics
   9906..10010   -  promoter       AmpR promoter: bla
>Addgene plasmid #35195 | pBID-G | depositor full sequence | sequence record 42841 | pBID-G sequence 10033 bps
CTAAATTGTAAGCGTTAATATTTTGTTAAAATTCGCGTTAAATTTTTGTTAAATCAGCTCATTTTTTAAC
CAATAGGCCGAAATCGGCAAAATCCCTTATAAATCAAAAGAATAGACCGAGATAGGGT
[37 nt withheld, positions 129-165]
AAAGAACGTGGACTCCAACGTCAAAGG
[49 nt withheld, positions 193-241]
T
[91 nt withheld, positions 243-333]
G
[124 nt withheld, positions 335-458]
CCCATTCGCCATTCAGGCTGCGCAACTGTTGGGAAGGGCGATCGGTGCGGGCCTCTTCGCTATTACGCCA
GCTGGCGAAAGGGGGATGTGCTGCAAGGCGATTAAGTTGGGTAACGCCAGGGTTTTCCCAGTCACGACGT
TGTAAAACGACGGCCAGTGAATTGTAATACGACTCACTATAGGGCGAATTGGGTACGTACCGGGCCCCTA
GTATGTATGTAAGTTAATAAAACCCATTTTTGCGGAAAGTAGATAAAAAAAACATTTTTTTTTTTTACTG
CACTGGATATCATTGAACTTATCTGATCAGTTTTAAATTTACTTCGATCCAAGGGTATTTGATGTACCAG
GTTCTTTCGATTACCTCTCACTCAAAATGACATTCCACTCAAAGTCAGCGCTGTTTGCCTCCTTCTCTGT
CCACAGAAATATCGCCGTCTCTTTCGCCGCTGCGTCCGCTATCTCTTTCGCCACCGTTTGTAGCGTTACG
TAGCGTCAATGTCCGCCTTCAGTTGCATTTTGTCAGCGGTTTCGTGACGAAGCTCCAAGCGGTTTACGCC
ATCAATTAAACACAAAGTGCTGTGCCAAAACTCCTCTCGCTTCTTATTTTTGTTTGTTTTTTGAGTGATT
GGGGTGGTGATTGGTTTTGGGTGGGTAAGCAGGGGAAAGTGTGAAAAATCCCGGCAATGGGCCAAGAGGA
TCAGGAGCTATTAATTCGCGGAGGCAGCAAACACCCATCTGCCGAGCATCTGAACAATGTGAGTAGTACA
TGTGCATACATCTTAAGTTCACTTGATCTATAGGAACTGCGATTGCAACATCAAATTGTCTGCGGCGTGA
GAACTGCGACCCACAAAAATCCCAAACCGCAATTGCACAAACAAATAGTGACACGAAACAGATTATTCTG
GTAGCTGTTCTCGCTATATAAGACAATTTTTGAGATCATATCATGATCAAGACATCTAAAGGCATTCATT
TTCGACTATATTCTTTTTTACAAAAAATATAACAACCAGATATTTTAAGCTGATCCTAGATGCACAAAAA
ATAAATAAAAGTATAAACCTACTTCGTAGGATACTTCGGGGTACTTTTTGTTCGGGGTTAGATGAGCATA
ACGCTTGTAGTTGATATTTGAGATCCCCTATCATTGCAGGGTGACAGCGGAGCGGCTTCGCAGAGCTGCA
TTAACCAGGGCTTCGGGCAGGCCAAAAACTACGGCACGCTCCGGCCACCCAGTCCGCCGGAGGACTCCGG
TTCAGGGAGCGGCCAACTAGCCGAGAACCTCACCTATGCCTGGCACAATATGGACATCTTTGGGGCGGTC
AATCAGCCGGGCTCCGGATGGCGGCAGCTGGTCAACCGGACACGCGGACTATTCTGCAACGAGCGACACA
TACCGGCGCCCAGGAAACATTTGCTCAAGAACGGTGAGTTTCTATTCGCAGTCGGCTGATCTGTGTGAAA
TCTTAATAAAGGGTCCAATTACCAATTTGAAACTCAGTTTGCGGCGTGGCCTATCCGGGCGAACTTTTGG
CCGTGATGGGCAGTTCCGGTGCCGGAAAGACGACCCTGCTGAATGCCCTTGCCTTTCGATCGCCGCAGGG
CATCCAAGTATCGCCATCCGGGATGCGACTGCTCAATGGCCAACCTGTGGACGCCAAGGAGATGCAGGCC
AGGTGCGCCTATGTCCAGCAGGATGACCTCTTTATCGGCTCCCTAACGGCCAGGGAACACCTGATTTTCC
AGGCCATGGTGCGGATGCCACGACATCTGACCTATCGGCAGCGAGTGGCCCGCGTGGATCAGGTGATCCA
GGAGCTTTCGCTCAGCAAATGTCAGCACACGATCATCGGTGTGCCCGGCAGGGTGAAAGGTCTGTCCGGC
GGAGAAAGGAAGCGTCTGGCATTCGCCTCCGAGGCACTAACCGATCCGCCGCTTCTGATCTGCGATGAGC
CCACCTCCGGACTGGACTCATTTACCGCCCACAGCGTCGTCCAGGTGCTGAAGAAGCTGTCGCAGAAGGG
CAAGACCGTCATCCTGACCATTCATCAGCCGTCTTCCGAGCTGTTTGAGCTCTTTGACAAGATCCTTCTG
ATGGCCGAGGGCAGGGTAGCTTTCTTGGGCACTCCCAGCGAAGCCGTCGACTTCTTTTCCTAGTGAGTTC
GATGTGTTTATTAAGGGTATCTAGCATTACATTACATCTCAACTCCTATCCAGCGTGGGTGCCCAGTGTC
CTACCAACTACAATCCGGCGGACTTTTACGTACAGGTGTTGGCCGTTGTGCCCGGACGGGAGATCGAGTC
CCGTGATCGGATCGCCAAGATATGCGACAATTTTGCTATTAGCAAAGTAGCCCGGGATATGGAGCAGTTG
TTGGCCACCAAAAATTTGGAGAAGCCACTGGAGCAGCCGGAGAATGGGTACACCTACAAGGCCACCTGGT
TCATGCAGTTCCGGGCGGTCCTGTGGCGATCCTGGCTGTCGGTGCTCAAGGAACCACTCCTCGTAAAAGT
GCGACTTATTCAGACAACGGTGAGTGGTTCCAGTGGAAACAAATGATATAACGCTTACAATTCTTGGAAA
CAAATTCGCTAGATTTTAGTTAGAATTGCCTGATTCCACACCCTTCTTAGTTTTTTTCAATGAGATGTAT
AGTTTATAGTTTTGCAGAAAATAAATAAATTTCATTTAACTCGCGAACATGTTGAAGATATGAATATTAA
TGAGATGCGAGTAACATTTTAATTTGCAGATGGTTGCCATCTTGATTGGCCTCATCTTTTTGGGCCAACA
ACTCACGCAAGTGGGCGTGATGAATATCAACGGAGCCATCTTCCTCTTCCTGACCAACATGACCTTTCAA
AACGTCTTTGCCACGATAAATGTAAGTCTTGTTTAGAATACATTTGCATATTAATAATTTACTAACTTTC
TAATGAATCGATTCGATTTAGGTGTTCACCTCAGAGCTGCCAGTTTTTATGAGGGAGGCCCGAAGTCGAC
TTTATCGCTGTGACACATACTTTCTGGGCAAAACGATTGCCGAATTACCGCTTTTTCTCACAGTGCCACT
GGTCTTCACGGCGATTGCCTATCCGATGATCGGACTGCGGGCCGGAGTGCTGCACTTCTTCAACTGCCTG
GCGCTGGTCACTCTGGTGGCCAATGTGTCAACGTCCTTCGGATATCTAATATCCTGCGCCAGCTCCTCGA
CCTCGATGGCGCTGTCTGTGGGTCCGCCGGTTATCATACCATTCCTGCTCTTTGGCGGCTTCTTCTTGAA
CTCGGGCTCGGTGCCAGTATACCTCAAATGGTTGTCGTACCTCTCATGGTTCCGTTACGCCAACGAGGGT
CTGCTGATTAACCAATGGGCGGACGTGGAGCCGGGCGAAATTAGCTGCACATCGTCGAACACCACGTGCC
CCAGTTCGGGCAAGGTCATCCTGGAGACGCTTAACTTCTCCGCCGCCGATCTGCCGCTGGACTACGTGGG
TCTGGCCATTCTCATCGTGAGCTTCCGGGTGCTCGCATATCTGGCTCTAAGACTTCGGGCCCGACGCAAG
GAGTAGCCGACATATATCCGAAATAACTGCTTGTTTTTTTTTTTTACCATTATTACCATCGTGTTTACTG
TTTATTGCCCCCTCAAAAAGCTAATGTAATTATATTTGTGCCAATAAAAACAAGATATGACCTATAGAAT
ACAAGTATTTCCCCTTCGAACATCCCCACAAGTAGACTTTGGATTTGTCTTCTAACCAAAAGACTTACAC
ACCTGCATACCTTACATCAAAAACTCGTTTATCGCTACATAAAACACCGGGATATATTTTTTATATACAT
ACTTTTCAAATCGCGCGCCCTCTTCATAATTCACCTCCACCACACCACGTTTCGTAGTTGCTCTTTCGCT
GTCTCCCACCCGCTCTCCGCAACACATTCACCTTTTGTTCGACGACCTTGGAGCGACTGTCGTTAGTTCC
GCGCGATTCGGTTCGCTCAAATGGTTCCGAGTGGTTCATTTCGTCTCAATAGAAATTAGTAATAAATATT
TGTATGTACAATTTATTTGCTCCAATATATTTGTATATATTTCCCTCACAGCTATATTTATTCTAATTTA
ATATTATGACTTTTTAAGGTAATTTTTTGTGACCTGTTCGGAGTGATTAGCGTTACAATTTGAACTGAAA
GTGACATCCAGTGTTTGTTCCTTGTGTAGATGCATCTCAAAAAAATGGTGGGCATAATAGTGTTGTTTAT
ATATATCAAAAATAACAACTATAATAATAAGAATACATTTAATTTAGAAAATGCTTGGATTTCACTGGAA
CTAGGCTAGCATAACTTCGTATAATGTATGCTATACGAAGTTATGCTAGCGGATCCTGGCCACGTAATAA
GTGTGCGTTGAATTTATTCGCAAAAACATTGCATATTTTCGGCAAAGTAAAATTTTGTTGCATACCTTAT
CAAAAAATAAGTGCTGCATACTTTTTAGAGAAACCAAATAATTTTTTATTGCATACCCGTTTTTAATAAA
ATACATTGCATACCCTCTTTTAATAAAAAATATTGCATACTTTGACGAAACAAATTTTCGTTGCATACCC
AATAAAAGATTATTATATTGCATACCCGTTTTTAATAAAATACATTGCATACCCTCTTTTAATAAAAAAT
ATTGCATACGTTGACGAAACAAATTTTCGTTGCATACCCAATAAAAGATTATTATATTGCATACCTTTTC
TTGCCATACCATTTAGCCGATCAATTGTGCTCGGCAACAGTATATTTGTGGTGTGCCAACCAACAACAGA
TCTGAATTCGCTTAATTAAGCGGCCGCGGCTCGAGGGCCGGATCCGAATTCCCGGGAGAGCTCGATATCA
CAAGTTTGTACAAAAAAGCTGAACGAGAAACGTAAAATGATATAAATATCAATATATTAAATTAGATTTT
GCATAAAAAACAGACTACATAATACTGTAAAACACAACATATCCAGTCACTATGGCGGCCGCATTAGGCA
CCCCAGGCTTTACACTTTATGCTTCCGGCTCGTATAATGTGTGGATTTTGAGTTAGGATCCGTCGAGATT
TTCAGGAGCTAAGGAAGCTAAAATGGAGAAAAAAATCACTGGATATACCACCGTTGATATATCCCAATGG
CATCGTAAAGAACATTTTGAGGCATTTCAGTCAGTTGCTCAATGTACCTATAACCAGACCGTTCAGCTGG
ATATTACGGCCTTTTTAAAGACCGTAAAGAAAAATAAGCACAAGTTTTATCCGGCCTTTATTCACATTCT
TGCCCGCCTGATGAATGCTCATCCGGAATTCCGTATGGCAATGAAAGACGGTGAGCTGGTGATATGGGAT
AGTGTTCACCCTTGTTACACCGTTTTCCATGAGCAAACTGAAACGTTTTCATCGCTCTGGAGTGAATACC
ACGACGATTTCCGGCAGTTTCTACACATATATTCGCAAGATGTGGCGTGTTACGGTGAAAACCTGGCCTA
TTTCCCTAAAGGGTTTATTGAGAATATGTTTTTCGTCTCAGCCAATCCCTGGGTGAGTTTCACCAGTTTT
GATTTAAACGTGGCCAATATGGACAACTTCTTCGCCCCCGTTTTCACCATGGGCAAATATTATACGCAAG
GCGACAAGGTGCTGATGCCGCTGGCGATTCAGGTTCATCATGCCGTTTGTGATGGCTTCCATGTCGGCAG
AATGCTTAATGAATTACAACAGTACTGCGATGAGTGGCAGGGCGGGGCGTAAACGCGTGGATCCGGCTTA
CTAAAAGCCAGATAACAGTATGCGTATTTGCGCGCTGATTTTTGCGGTATAAGAATATATACTGATATGT
ATACCCGAAGTATGTCAAAAAGAGGTATGCTATGAAGCAGCGTATTACAGTGACAGTTGACAGCGACAGC
TATCAGTTGCTCAAGGCATATATGATGTCAATATCTCCGGTCTGGTAAGCACAACCATGCAGAATGAAGC
CCGTCGTCTGCGTGCCGAACGCTGGAAAGCGGAAAATCAGGAAGGGATGGCTGAGGTCGCCCGGTTTATT
GAAATGAACGGCTCTTTTGCTGACGAGAACAGGGGCTGGTGAAATGCAGTTTAAGGTTTACACCTATAAA
AGAGAGAGCCGTTATCGTCTGTTTGTGGATGTACAGAGTGATATTATTGACACGCCCGGGCGACGGATGG
TGATCCCCCTGGCCAGTGCACGTCTGCTGTCAGATAAAGTCTCCCGTGAACTTTACCCGGTGGTGCATAT
CGGGGATGAAAGCTGGCGCATGATGACCACCGATATGGCCAGTGTGCCGGTCTCCGTTATCGGGGAAGAA
GTGGCTGATCTCAGCCACCGCGAAAATGACATCAAAAACGCCATTAACCTGATGTTCTGGGGAATATAAA
TGTCAGGCTCCCTTATACACAGCCAGTCTGCAGGTCGACCATAGTGACTGGATATGTTGTGTTTTACAGT
ATTATGTAGTCTGTTTTTTATGCAAAATCTAATTTAATATATTGATATTTATATCATTTTACGTTTCTCG
TTCAGCTTTCTTGTACAAAGTGGTGATATCGCATGCGGTACCTCTAGAAGATCTTGGCCACGTAATAAGT
GTGCGTTGAATTTATTCGCAAAAACATTGCATATTTTCGGCAAAGTAAAATTTTGTTGCATACCTTATCA
AAAAATAAGTGCTGCATACTTTTTAGAGAAACCAAATAATTTTTTATTGCATACCCGTTTTTAATAAAAT
ACATTGCATACCCTCTTTTAATAAAAAATATTGCATACTTTGACGAAACAAATTTTCGTTGCATACCCAA
TAAAAGATTATTATATTGCATACCCGTTTTTAATAAAATACATTGCATACCCTCTTTTAATAAAAAATAT
TGCATACGTTGACGAAACAAATTTTCGTTGCATACCCAATAAAAGATTATTATATTGCATACCTTTTCTT
GCCATACCATTTAGCCGATCAATTGTGCTCGGCAACAGTATATTTGTGGTGTGCCAACCAACAACGGATC
CACTAGTGTCGACGATGTAGGTCACGGTCTCGAAGCCGCGGTGCGGGTGCCAGGGCGTGCCCTTGGGCTC
CCCGGGCGCGTACTCCACCTCACCCATCTGGTCCATCATGATGAACGGGTCGAGGTGGCGGTAGTTGATC
CCGGCGAACGCGCGGCGCACCGGGAAGCCCTCGCCCTCGAAACCGCTGGGCGCGGTGGTCACGGTGAGCA
CGGGACGTGCGACGGCGTCGGCGGGTGCGGATACGCGGGGCAGCGTCAGCGGGTTCTCGACGGTCACGGC
GGGCATGTCGACACTAGTTCTAGCCAGCTTTTGTTCCCTTTAGTGAGGGTTAATTTCGAGCTTGGCGTAA
TCATGGTCATAGCTGTTTCCTGTGTGAAATTGTTATCCGCTCACAATTCCACACAACATACGAGCCGGAA
GCATAAAGTGTAAAGCCTGGGGTGCCTAATGAGTGAGCTAACTCACATTAATTGCGTTGCGCTCACTGCC
CGCTTTCCAGTCGGGAAACCTGTCGTGCCAGCTGCATTAATGAATCGGCCAACGCGCGGGGAGAGGCGGT
TTGCGTATTGGGCGCTCTTCCGCTTCCTCGCTCACTGACTCGCTGCGCTCGGTCGTTCGGCTGCGGCGAG
CGGTATCAGCTCACTCAAAGGCGGTAATACGGTTATCCACAGAATCAGGGGATAACGCAGGAAAGAACAT
GTGAGCAAAAGGCCAGCAAAAGGCCAGGAACCGTAAAAAGGCCGCGTTGCTGGCGTTTTTCCATAGGCTC
CGCCCCCCTGACGAGCATCACAAAAATCGACGCTCAAGTCAGAGGTGGCGAAACCCGACAGGACTATAAA
GATACCAGGCGTTTCCCCCTGGAAGCTCCCTCGTGCGCTCTCCTGTTCCGACCCTGCCGCTTACCGGATA
CCTGTCCGCCTTTCTCCCTTCGGGAAGCGTGGCGCTTTCTCATAGCTCACGCTGTAGGTATCTCAGTTCG
GTGTAGGTCGTTCGCTCCAAGCTGGGCTGTGTGCACGAACCCCCCGTTCAGCCCGACCGCTGCGCCTTAT
CCGGTAACTATCGTCTTGAGTCCAACCCGGTAAGACACGACTTATCGCCACTGGCAGCAGCCACTGGTAA
CAGGATTAGCAGAGCGAGGTATGTAGGCGGTGCTACAGAGTTCTTGAAGTGGTGGCCTAACTACGGCTAC
ACTAGAAGAACAGTATTTGGTATCTGCGCTCTGCTGAAGCCAGTTACCTTCGGAAAAAGAGTTGGTAGCT
CTTGATCCGGCAAACAAACCACCGCTGGTAGCGGTGGTTTTTTTGTTTGCAAGCAGCAGATTACGCGCAG
AAAAAAAGGATCTCAAGAAGATCCTTTGATCTTTTCTACGGGGTCTGACGCTCAGTGGAACGAAAACTCA
CGTTAAGGGATTTTGGTCATGAGATTATCAAAAAGGATCTTCACCTAGATCCTTTTAAATTAAAAATGAA
GTTTTAAATCAATCTAAAGTATATATGAGTAAACTTGGTCTGACAGTTACCAATGCTTAATCAGTGAGGC
ACCTATCTCAGCGATCTGTCTATTTCGTTCATCCATAGTTGCCTGACTCCCCGTCGTGTAGATAACTACG
ATACGGGAGGGCTTACCATCTGGCCCCAGTGCTGCAATGATACCGCGAGACCCACGCTCACCGGCTCCAG
ATTTATCAGCAATAAACCAGCCAGCCGGAAGGGCCGAGCGCAGAAGTGGTCCTGCAACTTTATCCGCCTC
CATCCAGTCTATTAATTGTTGCCGGGAAGCTAGAGTAAGTAGTTCGCCAGTTAATAGTTTGCGCAACGTT
GTTGCCATTGCTACAGGCATCGTGGTGTCACGCTCGTCGTTTGGTATGGCTTCATTCAGCTCCGGTTCCC
AACGATCAAGGCGAGTTACATGATCCCCCATGTTGTGCAAAAAAGCGGTTAGCTCCTTCGGTCCTCCGAT
CGTTGTCAGAAGTAAGTTGGCCGCAGTGTTATCACTCATGGTTATGGCAGCACTGCATAATTCTCTTACT
GTCATGCCATCCGTAAGATGCTTTTCTGTGACTGGTGAGTACTCAACCAAGTCATTCTGAGAATAGTGTA
TGCGGCGACCGAGTTGCTCTTGCCCGGCGTCAATACGGGATAATACCGCGCCACATAGCAGAACTTTAAA
AGTGCTCATCATTGGAAAACGTTCTTCGGGGCGAAAACTCTCAAGGATCTTACCGCTGTTGAGATCCAGT
TCGATGTAACCCACTCGTGCACCCAACTGATCTTCAGCATCTTTTACTTTCACCAGCGTTTCTGGGTGAG
CAAAAACAGGAAGGCAAAATGCCGCAAAAAAGGGAATAAGGGCGACACGGAAATGTTGAATACTCATACT
CTTCCTTTTTCAATATTATTGAAGCATTTATCAGGGTTATTGTCTCATGAGCGGATACATATTTGAATGT
ATTTAGAAAAATAAACAAATAGGGGTTCCGCGCACATTTCCCCGAAAAGTGCCAC
