>Addgene plasmid #35195 | pBID-G | addgene partial sequence | sequence record 44251 | CAT-R 5'-GCAACTGACTGAAATGCCTC-3'
ATATCAACGGTGGTATATCCAGTGATTTTTTTCTCCATTTTAGCTTCCTTAGCTCCTGAAAATCTCGACG
GATCCTAACTCAAAATCCACACATTATACGAGCCGGAAGCATAAAGTGTAAAGCCTGGGGTGCCTAATGC
GGCCGCCATAGTGACTGGATATGTTGTGTTTTACAGTATTATGTAGTCTGTTTTTTATGCAAAATCTAAT
TTAATATATTGATATTTATATCATTTTACGTTTCTCGTTCAGCTTTTTTGTACAAACTTGTGATATCGAG
CTCTCCCGGGAATTCGGATCCGGCCCTCGAGCCGCGGCCGCTTAATTAAGCGAATTCAGATCTGTTGTTG
GTTGGCACACCACAAATATACTGTTGCCGAGCACAATTGATCGGCTAAATGGTATGGCAAGAAAAGGTAT
GCAATATAATAATCTTTTATTGGGTATGCAACGAAAATTTGTTTCGTCAACGTATGCAATATTTTTTATT
AAAAGAGGGTATGCAATGTATTTTATTAAAAACGGGTATGCAATATAATAATCTTTTATTGGGTATGCAA
CGAAAATTTGTTTCGTCAAAGTATGCAATATTTTTTATTAAAAGAGGGTATGCAATGTATTTTATTAAAA
ACGGGTATGCAATAAAAAATTATTTGGTTTCTCTAAAAAGTATGCAGCACTTATTTTTTGATAAGGTATG
CAACAAAATTTTACTTTGCCGAAAATATGCAATGTTTTTGCGAATAAATTCAACGCACACTTATTACGTG
GCCAGGATCCGCTAGCATAACTTCGTATAGCATACATTATACGAAGTTATGCTAGCCTAGTTCCAGTGAA
ATCCAAGCATTTTCTAAA
