>Addgene plasmid #35195 | pBID-G | addgene partial sequence | sequence record 44283 | CAT-F 5'-GTTTGTGATGGCTTCCATGTC-3'
CTGCGATGAGTGGCAGGGCGGGGCGTAAACGCGTGGATCCGGCTTACTAAAAGCCAGATAACAGTATGCG
TATTTGCGCGCTGATTTTTGCGGTATAAGAATATATACTGATATGTATACCCGAAGTATGTCAAAAAGAG
GTATGCTATGAAGCAGCGTATTACAGTGACAGTTGACAGCGACAGCTATCAGTTGCTCAAGGCATATATG
ATGTCAATATCTCCGGTCTGGTAAGCACAACCATGCAGAATGAAGCCCGTCGTCTGCGTGCCGAACGCTG
GAAAGCGGAAAATCAGGAAGGGATGGCTGAGGTCGCCCGGTTTATTGAAATGAACGGCTCTTTTGCTGAC
GAGAACAGGGGCTGGTGAAATGCAGTTTAAGGTTTACACCTATAAAAGAGAGAGCCGTTATCGTCTGTTT
GTGGATGTACAGAGTGATATTATTGACACGCCCGGGCGACGGATGGTGATCCCCCTGGCCAGTGCACGTC
TGCTGTCAGATAAAGTCTCCCGTGAACTTTACCCGGTGGTGCATATCGGGGATGAAAGCTGGCGCATGAT
GACCACCGATATGGCCAGTGTGCCGGTCTCCGTTATCGGGGAAGAAGTGGCTGATCTCAGCCACCGCGAA
AATGACATCAAAAACGCCATTAACCTGATGTTCTGGGGAATATAAATGTCAGGCTCCCTTATACACAGCC
AGTCTGCAGGTCGACCATAGTGACTGGATATGTTGTGTTTTACAGTATTATGTAGTCTGTTTTTT
